Addgene plasmid #1565: L3573
Purpose: (Empty Backbone)
Depositing lab: Andrew Fire. Depositing organization: Carnegie Institution for Science.
Backbone
  Vector backbone: Unknown
  Backbone size (bp): 6921
  Vector type: Worm Expression
Growth in bacteria
  Bacterial resistance: Ampicillin, 100 μg/mL
  Growth temperature: 37°C
  Growth strain: DH5alpha
  Copy number: Unknown
Gene/Insert
  Gene/Insert name: None
  Tag / fusion protein: myo3-2341, myo3Tsa, IVSA, gfpN, IVSR, gfpY66H, IVSS, gfpM153T, gfpV163A, IVST, gfpC, IVSM, IVSL, decoy
  Cloning method: Restriction Enzyme
Terms and licenses: Academic/Nonprofit Terms; Industry Terms: Not Available to Industry
Depositor comments: See Fire Lab Vector Kit Documentation 1997. Fire Lab Miniprep Number pPD115.69, Ligation number L3573.
How to cite: L3573 was a gift from Andrew Fire (Addgene plasmid # 1565 ; http://n2t.net/addgene:1565 ; RRID:Addgene_1565)
