[The description below was written by a language model from this plasmid's Addgene catalogue record and pLannotate feature annotations shown in this document.]
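Description:
L3573 (Fire Lab miniprep designation pPD115.69) is a Caenorhabditis elegans expression vector from the 1997 Fire Lab Vector Kit, catalogued as an empty backbone with no insert; the parental backbone is listed as unknown. It is about 6.9 kb (6,921 bp in the catalogue, 6,914 nt in the depositor sequence). Propagation in E. coli relies on a high-copy ColE1/pUC-type origin, with selection by ampicillin through the bla gene and its native promoter. Annotated remnants of pUC/pBR322-style plasmids (partial rop and bom regions, a lacI fragment, the CAP site, lac promoter and operator, and a fragment of the pUC18/19 polylinker) are vestiges of the cloning backbone and not functional parts of the worm cassette.

The payload is described by the module list in the record. It begins with myo-3 upstream sequence (myo3-2341 and myo3Tsa), which is unannotated in the feature table but presumably fills the roughly 2.4 kb before the polylinker fragment. The myo-3 promoter is generally used to drive expression in body wall muscle. This is followed by a GFP-derived coding region split into segments (gfpN to gfpC) by several synthetic introns (the IVS elements), which are commonly included in these vectors to improve transgene expression in worms. The Y66H substitution shifts emission to blue, and it is combined here with M153T and V163A. This agrees with the annotation of the coding sequence as the blue fluorescent protein sg50. A "decoy" module is also listed, but the record does not explain it. The short aex-5 match downstream of the reporter is probably incidental C. elegans genomic sequence in the 3' region. The vector suits blue fluorescent labelling of muscle or building fusions, though the record states no specific purpose.
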