Features (pLannotate 1.2.2; 12 found; start..end, strand, type, name):
   2397..2413    -  misc_feature   MCS (fragment): pUC18/19 multiple cloning site
   2509..3372    +  CDS            sg50: sg50 is a basic (constitutively fluorescent) blue fluorescent protein published in 1997, derived from Aequorea victoria.
   4045..4197    +  CDS            aex-5 (fragment): AEX5_CAEEL - Also known as kpc-3 From Caenorhabditis elegans.
   4325..4360    +  CDS            rop (fragment): Rop protein, which maintains plasmids at low copy number; rop
   4462..4561    +  misc_feature   bom (fragment): basis of mobility region from pBR322
   4659..4763    +  promoter       AmpR promoter: bla
   4764..5624    +  CDS            AmpR: β-lactamase; bla; confers resistance to ampicillin, carbenicillin, and related antibiotics
   5795..6383    +  rep_origin     ori: high-copy-number ColE1/pMB1/pBR322/pUC origin of replication
   6566..6658    +  CDS            lacI (fragment): lac repressor; lacI; The lac repressor binds to the lac operator to inhibit transcription in E. coli. This inhibition can be relieved by adding lactose or isopropyl-β-D-thiogalactopyranoside (IPTG).
   6671..6692    +  protein_bind   CAP binding site: CAP binding activates transcription in the presence of cAMP. E. coli catabolite activator protein
   6707..6737    +  promoter       lac promoter: promoter for the E. coli lac operon
   6745..6761    +  protein_bind   lac operator: The lac repressor binds to the lac operator to inhibit transcription in E. coli. This inhibition can be relieved by adding lactose or isopropyl-β-D-thiogalactopyranoside (IPTG). lac repressor encoded by lacI
>Addgene plasmid #1565 | L3573 | depositor full sequence | sequence record 175 | Author sequence
AAGCTTGGGCTGCAGGTCGGCTATAATAAGTTCTTGAATAAAATAATTTTCCCGACAAAACATGAGTATT
TCTTTCGAAAATAAAAGTGCAGGCTAATTAGAGATTATTCTGTAATTAACTGCATAATTTGTCACGTGCC
ATAGTTTTACATTCCACTACGTCATAGTTCTTAAAATACTAATCTCCTGAAAATAGAAGTAGGTGAAGAA
AGTTTAATTATCAGTTCTAAAATGACAATTGATCTTTGGAATATGTTCTGAAACTACCGATCATTGAACA
GATGCTATTTGAATGATATAGAATTGTATATTTGCAATTTCTGAAACGCGTTCTTAAAGGCACACAGATT
AATTCAAAAGGGTCTGGCCGCAAAAAGGTTTATGGTGGCCGATTTTGAGTTTTGTGTGTGATTGCTTTTT
CACAATCAGTGTTTTCAGGATTATGTGATGAACTAGATCTTCAAGTTTCGTTACATTTCATATGTTTTCG
GAACTCACGAAGTACATATTGGGTATTGTGCTCAAAAAATTCAGCAATCAGCTTCGCTCCGCTGACTTTA
GAACCCAAAAAAATAGTATGGCCAAACTGACTGTGTTACGATCATTTCAATTTTTCAATACATATTTAAG
ATTTCTAAGAGTAAGAAGGTCAAAAACTGTTCTGGAATACATATATATTTTTCAGGTTACAATTAGTCAA
AAAGTGCACTGAAATATACGTTTTAATTTCACGAATAACCCAATTAGTTCAATGTATTTTTGGTCAACCA
ACGTTAAAGTTTGGCTTCCAACCAATTATCATTTCTGATCAACCACAATGTTTTTTCTTTATCTGCAAGT
TAATTTTTTATTTTTATCCAGATGTTTGGCATATTTTTCAATTCTTCACTAGCGCCCACTTCTTGCACTT
CCGGCGCCCTGAATCTAATGCATCTGTTGCAAGAATTGAAAGACCAATCAACACATTGTTTTCTTCACGA
GATACTGAAGAAAATGAATAAAAACAGAGAAAAAGAGCCATGTGATTAGTGACAACTGTTGCTAACAGAT
ACCATAGCTTGGACTTGGTACGTGATGGCAACGTATGGGTCAACAAAAATGATTGCAGAGGGGGTGCAAA
ACAGTCAAGTCGAGAAAATATGAAAAACAGAAAACAAAGAACAGAAAAATGGGTTTGAGAGTCAGTATAA
TTTATAAAAGAAAAATTGTACATAGAAATTAACCATTTTTGTAGAAGAAGTTATTTTTCAAGCATCGTTA
AAAATTATTCAAAGCACCTTATTTCATATTTAATTTTAAACATGGTTAAATGAACAACACGGTGCGCAAT
CAGGAAAACTTGAAATCTGAAACTGTTGTTGTGATCTTCTTCGCAACTGTTCAGATAGCACTAGTGTAAT
GTTAAGAGTGCGCGAATATAATGGAATATAATGGATCACACCTCCTGCCATCAGGTAAACGTCTCTGTTA
TCACATATTTCCAACTATTAAATTTTTACCTTTTACAGTTTTACATTTTTTTGAAAAAAGTAACTTTTTG
TCTTCAAAATCCCTGACGAAAATATCAAATATTTTAATCGAGACTGCAGAGGAACCGATTGATGATTTGG
AAAATCCAGCTTTACCTGTGTAAGAACTGAAAAGTTTCATAACCCTAGGGTATTCCCAGTTACATTCCCC
ACTGGCTAACAATAGCACCCAGTTTTTCATCACCTTTCTTCAAATTTCTCGGCGATTTGTTAAAAACAAA
ATTTGTGTCCCTTCTCTGATATCTCTATGTCTCTAAACACAAGTTCATCGGAAAACGAAGGAGGGTAGGT
GTTGGTTGGGCTCCCGAAGTGAAAATAGAAGAGCAAGAATAGAATATTAGAGAGAGAGTGCAGAGAGGGC
GGGATAGCTCCCGGGATTCCGTTTTCTTCTTCTTTATCTTCAACGATGATGTGTGTGCGTGTTGTATAGA
TTCTGTTGCTCCCCCACAACTCGCTCCGAAGGCTCAATACAATTCAATTGATATTGGAGGAGAGCCTACC
GGAGTGGGAGGATAAGAAGAAACATAAGAAGAAGAAGAAGAAGAAGCATGCTTCTGGTTTTTGATGCTAT
GAAAACGGCACAAAAAGATGATTGAGGTCCCTTTTCAATACCTTCTCTCATCTTTCAAATCCCATTGAAA
CCTAAAACTTCTCACCACGCTTTACCATTGTTCTCCAAAAACTTATAGCAATGTCTATAACTTTTTTATC
TCTGAAAAGCAGTGTTCCATTTTTCTTTTTCCTATTTTATTTCAATTGTTTCTCACATTTCGTTTGGATT
CTTTGCTTGTCAACCAGCTTCTTCTTCCACTTTTACCGTCTAATTTTCAGGGCAGGGAGCCATCAAACCC
ACGACCACTAGATCCATCTAGAGGATCCCCGGGATTGGCCAAAGGACCCAAAGGTATGTTTCGAATGATA
CTAACATAACATAGAACATTTTCAGGAGGACCCTTGGAGGGTACCGGTAGAAAAAATGAGTAAAGGAGAA
GAACTTTTCACTGGAGTTGTCCCAATTCTTGTTGAATTAGATGGTGATGTTAATGGGCACAAATTTTCTG
TCAGTGGAGAGGGTGAAGGTGATGCAACATACGGAAAACTTACCCTTAAATTTATTTGCACTACTGGAAA
ACTACCTGTTCCATGGGTAAGTTTAAACATATATATACTAACTAACCCTGATTATTTAAATTTTCAGCCA
ACACTTGTCACTACTTTCTCACACGGCGTACAATGCTTCTCGAGATACCCAGATCATATGAAACGGCATG
ACTTTTTCAAGAGTGCCATGCCCGAAGGTTATGTACAGGAAAGAACTATATTTTTCAAAGATGACGGGAA
CTACAAGACACGTAAGTTTAAACAGTTCGGTACTAACTAACCATACATATTTAAATTTTCAGGTGCTGAA
GTCAAGTTTGAAGGTGATACCCTTGTTAATAGAATCGAGTTAAAAGGTATTGATTTTAAAGAAGATGGAA
ACATTCTTGGACACAAATTGGAATACAACTATAACTCACACAATGTATACATCACTGCCGACAAACAAAA
GAATGGGATCAAAGCGGTAAGTTTAAACATGATTTTACTAACTAACTAATCTGATTTAAATTTTCAGAAC
TTCAAAATTAGACACAACATTGAAGATGGAAGCGTTCAACTAGCAGACCATTATCAACAAAATACTCCAA
TTGGCGATGGCCCTGTCCTTTTACCAGACAACCATTACCTGTCCACACAATCTGCCCTTTCGAAAGATCC
CAACGAAAAGAGAGACCACATGGTCCTTCTTGAGTTTGTAACAGCTGCTGGGATTACACATGGCATGGAT
GAACTATACAAATAGCATTCGTAGAATTGTAAGTTTAAACTTTCTCATACTAACTAACGCGCTCTATTTA
AATTTTCAGAATTCCAACTGAGCGCCGGTCGCTACCATTACCAACTTGTCTGGTGTCAAAAATAATAGGG
GCCGCTGTCATCAGAGTAAGTTTAAACTGAGTTCTACTAACTAACGAGTAATATTTAAATTTTCAGCATC
TCGCGCCCGTGCCTCTGACTTCTAAGTCCAATTACTCTTCAACATCCCTACATGCTCTTTCTCCCTGTGC
TCCCACCCCCTATTTTTGTTATTATCAAAAAACTTCTCTTAATTTCTTTGTTTTTTAGCTTCTTTTAAGT
CACCTCTAACAATGAAATTGTGTAGATTCAAAAATAGAATTAATTCGTAATAAAAAGTCGAAAAAAATTG
TGCTCCCTCCCCCCATTAATAATAATTCTATCCCAAAATCTACACAATGTTCTGTGTACACTTCTTATGT
TTTTTACTTCTGATAAATTTTTTTGAAACATCATAGAAAAAACCGCACACAAAATACCTTATCATATGTT
ACGTTTCAGTTTATGACCGCAATTTTTATTTCTTCGCACGTCTGGGCCTCTCATGACGTCAAATCATGCT
CATCGTGAAAAAGTTTTGGAGTATTTTTGGAATTTTTCAATCAAGTGAAAGTTTATGAAATTAATTTTCC
TGCTTTTGCTTTTTGGGGTTTCCCCTATTGTTTGTCAAGATTTCGAGGACGGCGTTTTTCTTGCTAAAAT
CACAAGTATTGATGAGCACGATGCAAGAAAGATCGGAAGAAGGTTTGGGTTTGAGGCTCAGTGGAAGGTG
AGTAGAAGTTGATAATTTGAAAGTGGAGTAGTGTCTATGGGGTTTTTGCCTTAAATGACAGAATACATTC
CCAATATACCAAACATAACTGTTTCCTACTAGTCGGCCGTACGGGCCCTTTCGTCTCGCGCGTTTCGGTG
ATGACGGTGAAAACCTCTGACACATGCAGCTCCCGGAGACGGTCACAGCTTGTCTGTAAGCGGATGCCGG
GAGCAGACAAGCCCGTCAGGGCGCGTCAGCGGGTGTTGGCGGGTGTCGGGGCTGGCTTAACTATGCGGCA
TCAGAGCAGATTGTACTGAGAGTGCACCATATGCGGTGTGAAATACCGCACAGATGCGTAAGGAGAAAAT
ACCGCATCAGGCGGCCTTAAGGGCCTCGTGATACGCCTATTTTTATAGGTTAATGTCATGATAATAATGG
TTTCTTAGACGTCAGGTGGCACTTTTCGGGGAAATGTGCGCGGAACCCCTATTTGTTTATTTTTCTAAAT
ACATTCAAATATGTATCCGCTCATGAGACAATAACCCTGATAAATGCTTCAATAATATTGAAAAAGGAAG
AGTATGAGTATTCAACATTTCCGTGTCGCCCTTATTCCCTTTTTTGCGGCATTTTGCCTTCCTGTTTTTG
CTCACCCAGAAACGCTGGTGAAAGTAAAAGATGCTGAAGATCAGTTGGGTGCACGAGTGGGTTACATCGA
ACTGGATCTCAACAGCGGTAAGATCCTTGAGAGTTTTCGCCCCGAAGAACGTTTTCCAATGATGAGCACT
TTTAAAGTTCTGCTATGTGGCGCGGTATTATCCCGTATTGACGCCGGGCAAGAGCAACTCGGTCGCCGCA
TACACTATTCTCAGAATGACTTGGTTGAGTACTCACCAGTCACAGAAAAGCATCTTACGGATGGCATGAC
AGTAAGAGAATTATGCAGTGCTGCCATAACCATGAGTGATAACACTGCGGCCAACTTACTTCTGACAACG
ATCGGAGGACCGAAGGAGCTAACCGCTTTTTTGCACAACATGGGGGATCATGTAACTCGCCTTGATCGTT
GGGAACCGGAGCTGAATGAAGCCATACCAAACGACGAGCGTGACACCACGATGCCTGTAGCAATGGCAAC
AACGTTGCGCAAACTATTAACTGGCGAACTACTTACTCTAGCTTCCCGGCAACAATTAATAGACTGGATG
GAGGCGGATAAAGTTGCAGGACCACTTCTGCGCTCGGCCCTTCCGGCTGGCTGGTTTATTGCTGATAAAT
CTGGAGCCGGTGAGCGTGGGTCTCGCGGTATCATTGCAGCACTGGGGCCAGATGGTAAGCCCTCCCGTAT
CGTAGTTATCTACACGACGGGGAGTCAGGCAACTATGGATGAACGAAATAGACAGATCGCTGAGATAGGT
GCCTCACTGATTAAGCATTGGTAACTGTCAGACCAAGTTTACTCATATATACTTTAGATTGATTTAAAAC
TTCATTTTTAATTTAAAAGGATCTAGGTGAAGATCCTTTTTGATAATCTCATGACCAAAATCCCTTAACG
TGAGTTTTCGTTCCACTGAGCGTCAGACCCCGTAGAAAAGATCAAAGGATCTTCTTGAGATCCTTTTTTT
CTGCGCGTAATCTGCTGCTTGCAAACAAAAAAACCACCGCTACCAGCGGTGGTTTGTTTGCCGGATCAAG
AGCTACCAACTCTTTTTCCGAAGGTAACTGGCTTCAGCAGAGCGCAGATACCAAATACTGTCCTTCTAGT
GTAGCCGTAGTTAGGCCACCACTTCAAGAACTCTGTAGCACCGCCTACATACCTCGCTCTGCTAATCCTG
TTACCAGTGGCTGCTGCCAGTGGCGATAAGTCGTGTCTTACCGGGTTGGACTCAAGACGATAGTTACCGG
ATAAGGCGCAGCGGTCGGGCTGAACGGGGGGTTCGTGCACACAGCCCAGCTTGGAGCGAACGACCTACAC
CGAACTGAGATACCTACAGCGTGAGCATTGAGAAAGCGCCACGCTTCCCGAAGGGAGAAAGGCGGACAGG
TATCCGGTAAGCGGCAGGGTCGGAACAGGAGAGCGCACGAGGGAGCTTCCAGGGGGAAACGCCTGGTATC
TTTATAGTCCTGTCGGGTTTCGCCACCTCTGACTTGAGCGTCGATTTTTGTGATGCTCGTCAGGGGGGCG
GAGCCTATGGAAAAACGCCAGCAACGCGGCCTTTTTACGGTTCCTGGCCTTTTGCTGGCCTTTTGCTCAC
ATGTTCTTTCCTGCGTTATCCCCTGATTCTGTGGATAACCGTATTACCGCCTTTGAGTGAGCTGATACCG
CTCGCCGCAGCCGAACGACCGAGCGCAGCGAGTCAGTGAGCGAGGAAGCGGAAGAGCGCCCAATACGCAA
ACCGCCTCTCCCCGCGCGTTGGCCGATTCATTAATGCAGCTGGCACGACAGGTTTCCCGACTGGAAAGCG
GGCAGTGAGCGCAACGCAATTAATGTGAGTTAGCTCACTCATTAGGCACCCCAGGCTTTACACTTTATGC
TTCCGGCTCGTATGTTGTGTGGAATTGTGAGCGGATAACAATTTCACACAGGAAACAGCTATGACCATGA
TTACGCCAAGCTGTAAGTTTAAACATGATCTTACTAACTAACTATTCTCATTTAAATTTTCAGAGCTTAA
AAATGGCTGAAATCACTCACAACGATGGATACGCTAACAACTTGGAAATGAAAT
