>Addgene plasmid #1565 | L3573 | addgene partial sequence | sequence record 16702 | 1565_m13reverse
ACTATTCTCATTTAAATTTTCAGAGCTTAAAAATGGCTGACCCCTNTCACAACGATGGATACGCTAACAA
CTTGGAAATGAAANCCCGCTTGGGCTGCAGGTCGGCTATAATAAGTTCTTGAATAAAATAATTTTCCCGA
CAAAACATGAGTATTTCTTTCGAAAATAAAAGTGCAGGCTAATTAGAGATTATTCTGTAATTAACTGCAT
AATTTGTCACGTGCCATAGTTTTACATTCCACTACGTCATAGTTCTTAAAATACTAATCTCCTGAAAATA
GAAGTAGGTGAAGAAAGTTTAATTATCAGTTCTAAAATGACAATTGATCTTTGGAATATGTTCTGAAACT
ACCGATCATTGAACAGATGCTATTTGAATGATATAGAATTGTATATTTGCAATTTCTGAAACGCGTTCTT
AAAGGCACACAGATTAATTCAAAAGGGTCTGGCCGCAAAAAGGTTTATGGTGGCCGATTTTGAGTTTTGT
GTGTGATTGCTTTTTCACAATCAGTGTTTTCAGGATTATGTGATGAACTAGATCTTCAAGTTTCGTTACA
TTTCATATGTTTTCGGAACTCACGAAGTACATATTGGGTATTGTGCTCAAAAAATTCAGCAATCAGCTTC
GCTCCGCTGACTTTAGAACCCAAAAAAATAGTATGGCCAAACTGACTGTGTTACGATCATTTCAATTTTT
CAATACATATTTAAGATTTCTAAGAGTAAGAAGGTCAAAAACTGTTCTGGAATACATATATATTTTTCAG
GTTACAATTAGTCAAAAAGTGCACTGAAATATACGTTTTAATTTCACGAATAACCCAATTAGTTCAATGT
ATTTTTGGTCAACCAACGTTAAAGTTTGGCTTCCAACCAATTATCATTTCTGATCAACCACAATGNTTTT
TCNTTATCCGGCAGTTAATTTTTTATTTTATCCNGATGGTTGGCATATTTTTTCAATTCTTCACTAGCGC
CCACTTCTTGCACTTCCNGCGCCCGAATCNAATGCATCCGGTGCAAGAATTGAAAGACCATCCCCCCNTG
NTTTCCTCCCGAGATNCGNAGAAATGGATAAAACCGAGAAAAGAGCCCNGNGATNAGGGACACCGGTGCT
ACANAACCAACCTGGNCTGGGAACGGAGGCNACGTAGGGNCCANAAANGATGCCGAGGGGGCCACCCNCC
NCCNGAAATTGAAACCNAAANNAGACCCAAAGGGNTTGNANCCCTNNTTTAAANAAATGGCCNANAANAC
CCNTTNGGNAANNTTTTCCNCCCCAAATTTCCCCCCCTNNCTTTNTTTACGGGTANAAACCCGGNCCCAA
AAATNAAANNG
